>Addgene plasmid #160055 | pAG504-frFAST | addgene full sequence | sequence record 315219 | Addgene NGS Result
CGTTACATAACTTACGGTAAATGGCCCGCCTGGCTGACCGCCCAACGACCCCCGCCCATTGACGTCAATA
ATGACGTATGTTCCCATAGTAACGCCAATAGGGACTTTCCATTGACGTCAATGGGTGGAGTATTTACGGT
AAACTGCCCACTTGGCAGTACATCAAGTGTATCATATGCCAAGTACGCCCCCTATTGACGTCAATGACGG
TAAATGGCCCGCCTGGCATTATGCCCAGTACATGACCTTATGGGACTTTCCTACTTGGCAGTACATCTAC
GTATTAGTCATCGCTATTACCATGGTGATGCGGTTTTGGCAGTACATCAATGGGCGTGGATAGCGGTTTG
ACTCACGGGGATTTCCAAGTCTCCACCCCATTGACGTCAATGGGAGTTTGTTTTGGCACCAAAATCAACG
GGACTTTCCAAAATGTCGTAACAACTCCGCCCCATTGACGCAAATGGGCGGTAGGCGTGTACGGTGGGAG
GTCTATATAAGCAGAGCTGGTTTAGTGAACCGTCAGATCCGCTAGCGCTACCGGACTCAGATCTGCCACC
ATGGAGCATGTTGCCTTTGGCAGTGAGGACATCGAGAACACTTTGGCCAAAATGGACGACGGACAACTGG
ATGGGTTGGCCTTTGGCGCAATTCAGCTCGATGGTGACGGGAATATCCTGCAGTACAATGCTGCTGAAGG
AGACATCACAGGCAGAGATCCCAAACAGGTGATTGGGAAGAACTTATTCAAGGATGTTGCACCTGGAACG
GTTTCCTCCGGGTTTTACGGCAAATTCAAGGAAGGCGTAGCGTCAGGGAATCTGAACACCATGTTCGAAT
GGATGATACCGACAAGCAGGGGACCAACTAAGGTCAAGATACACATGAAGAAAGCCCTTTCCGGTGACAG
CTATTGGGTCTTTGTGAAACGGGTGGGATCCGAACAAAAGCTTATTTCTGAAGAGGACTTGTAATAGGCG
GCCGCGACTCTAGATCATAATCAGCCATACCACATTTGTAGAGGTTTTACTTGCTTTAAAAAACCTCCCA
CACCTCCCCCTGAACCTGAAACATAAAATGAATGCAATTGTTGTTGTTAACTTGTTTATTGCAGCTTATA
ATGGTTACAAATAAAGCAATAGCATCACAAATTTCACAAATAAAGCATTTTTTTCACTGCATTCTAGTTG
TGGTTTGTCCAAACTCATCAATGTATCTTAAGGCGTAAATTGTAAGCGTTAATATTTTGTTAAAATTCGC
GTTAAATTTTTGTTAAATCAGCTCATTTTTTAACCAATAGGCCGAAATCGGCAAAATCCCTTATAAATCA
AAAGAATAGACCGAGATAGGGT
[37 nt withheld, positions 1353-1389]
AAAGAACGTGGACTCCAACGTCAAAGG
[49 nt withheld, positions 1417-1465]
T
[91 nt withheld, positions 1467-1557]
G
[124 nt withheld, positions 1559-1682]
CAGGTGGCACTTTTCGGGGAAATGTGCGCGGAACCCCTATTTGTTTATTTTTCTAAATACATTCAAATAT
GTATCCGCTCATGAGACAATAACCCTGATAAATGCTTCAATAATATTGAAAAAGGAAGAGTCCTGAGGCG
GAAAGAACCAGCTGTGGAATGTGTGTCAGTTAGGGTGTGGAAAGTCCCCAGGCTCCCCAGCAGGCAGAAG
TATGCAAAGCATGCATCTCAATTAGTCAGCAACCAGGTGTGGAAAGTCCCCAGGCTCCCCAGCAGGCAGA
AGTATGCAAAGCATGCATCTCAATTAGTCAGCAACCATAGTCCCGCCCCTAACTCCGCCCATCCCGCCCC
TAACTCCGCCCAGTTCCGCCCATTCTCCGCCCCATGGCTGACTAATTTTTTTTATTTATGCAGAGGCCGA
GGCCGCCTCGGCCTCTGAGCTATTCCAGAAGTAGTGAGGAGGCTTTTTTGGAGGCCTAGGCTTTTGCAAA
GATCGATCAAGAGACAGGATGAGGATCGTTTCGCATGATTGAACAAGATGGATTGCACGCAGGTTCTCCG
GCCGCTTGGGTGGAGAGGCTATTCGGCTATGACTGGGCACAACAGACAATCGGCTGCTCTGATGCCGCCG
TGTTCCGGCTGTCAGCGCAGGGGCGCCCGGTTCTTTTTGTCAAGACCGACCTGTCCGGTGCCCTGAATGA
ACTGCAAGACGAGGCAGCGCGGCTATCGTGGCTGGCCACGACGGGCGTTCCTTGCGCAGCTGTGCTCGAC
GTTGTCACTGAAGCGGGAAGGGACTGGCTGCTATTGGGCGAAGTGCCGGGGCAGGATCTCCTGTCATCTC
ACCTTGCTCCTGCCGAGAAAGTATCCATCATGGCTGATGCAATGCGGCGGCTGCATACGCTTGATCCGGC
TACCTGCCCATTCGACCACCAAGCGAAACATCGCATCGAGCGAGCACGTACTCGGATGGAAGCCGGTCTT
GTCGATCAGGATGATCTGGACGAAGAGCATCAGGGGCTCGCGCCAGCCGAACTGTTCGCCAGGCTCAAGG
CGAGCATGCCCGACGGCGAGGATCTCGTCGTGACCCATGGCGATGCCTGCTTGCCGAATATCATGGTGGA
AAATGGCCGCTTTTCTGGATTCATCGACTGTGGCCGGCTGGGTGTGGCGGACCGCTATCAGGACATAGCG
TTGGCTACCCGTGATATTGCTGAAGAGCTTGGCGGCGAATGGGCTGACCGCTTCCTCGTGCTTTACGGTA
TCGCCGCTCCCGATTCGCAGCGCATCGCCTTCTATCGCCTTCTTGACGAGTTCTTCTGAGCGGGACTCTG
GGGTTCGAAATGACCGACCAAGCGACGCCCAACCTGCCATCACGAGATTTCGATTCCACCGCCGCCTTCT
ATGAAAGGTTGGGCTTCGGAATCGTTTTCCGGGACGCCGGCTGGATGATCCTCCAGCGCGGGGATCTCAT
GCTGGAGTTCTTCGCCCACCCTAGGGGGAGGCTAACTGAAACACGGAAGGAGACAATACCGGAAGGAACC
CGCGCTATGACGGCAATAAAAAGACAGAATAAAACGCACGGTGTTGGGTCGTTTGTTCATAAACGCGGGG
TTCGGTCCCAGGGCTGGCACTCTGTCGATACCCCACCGAGACCCCATTGGGGCCAATACGCCCGCGTTTC
TTCCTTTTCCCCACCCCACCCCCCAAGTTCGGGTGAAGGCCCAGGGCTCGCAGCCAACGTCGGGGCGGCA
GGCCCTGCCATAGCCTCAGGTTACTCATATATACTTTAGATTGATTTAAAACTTCATTTTTAATTTAAAA
GGATCTAGGTGAAGATCCTTTTTGATAATCTCATGACCAAAATCCCTTAACGTGAGTTTTCGTTCCACTG
AGCGTCAGACCCCGTAGAAAAGATCAAAGGATCTTCTTGAGATCCTTTTTTTCTGCGCGTAATCTGCTGC
TTGCAAACAAAAAAACCACCGCTACCAGCGGTGGTTTGTTTGCCGGATCAAGAGCTACCAACTCTTTTTC
CGAAGGTAACTGGCTTCAGCAGAGCGCAGATACCAAATACTGTTCTTCTAGTGTAGCCGTAGTTAGGCCA
CCACTTCAAGAACTCTGTAGCACCGCCTACATACCTCGCTCTGCTAATCCTGTTACCAGTGGCTGCTGCC
AGTGGCGATAAGTCGTGTCTTACCGGGTTGGACTCAAGACGATAGTTACCGGATAAGGCGCAGCGGTCGG
GCTGAACGGGGGGTTCGTGCACACAGCCCAGCTTGGAGCGAACGACCTACACCGAACTGAGATACCTACA
GCGTGAGCTATGAGAAAGCGCCACGCTTCCCGAAGGGAGAAAGGCGGACAGGTATCCGGTAAGCGGCAGG
GTCGGAACAGGAGAGCGCACGAGGGAGCTTCCAGGGGGAAACGCCTGGTATCTTTATAGTCCTGTCGGGT
TTCGCCACCTCTGACTTGAGCGTCGATTTTTGTGATGCTCGTCAGGGGGGCGGAGCCTATGGAAAAACGC
CAGCAACGCGGCCTTTTTACGGTTCCTGGCCTTTTGCTGGCCTTTTGCTCACATGTTCTTTCCTGCGTTA
TCCCCTGATTCTGTGGATAACCGTATTACCGCCATGCATTAGTTATTAATAGTAATCAATTACGGGGTCA
TTAGTTCATAGCCCATATATGGAGTTCCG
Features (pLannotate 1.2.2; 16 found; start..end, strand, type, name):
      1..304     +  enhancer       CMV enhancer: human cytomegalovirus immediate early enhancer
    305..508     +  promoter       CMV promoter: human cytomegalovirus (CMV) immediate early promoter
    531..554     +  misc_feature   MCS (fragment): multiple cloning site
    561..935     +  CDS            Y-FAST: small protein tag, derived from photoactive yellow protein, that allows in vivo fluorescent labeling by addition of a cell-permeant fluorogen (Plamont et al., 2016)
    945..971     +  CDS            Myc (fragment): Myc (human c-Myc proto-oncogene) epitope tag
    993..1076    +  CDS            large T antigen (fragment): large T antigen from SV40 (simian virus 40)
   1099..1220    +  polyA_signal   SV40 poly(A) signal: SV40 polyadenylation signal
   1254..1682    -  rep_origin     f1 ori (sequence partly withheld): f1 bacteriophage origin of replication; arrow indicates direction of (+) strand synthesis
   1709..1813    +  promoter       AmpR promoter: bla
   1815..2172    +  promoter       SV40 promoter: SV40 enhancer and early promoter
   2207..3001    +  CDS            NeoR/KanR: aminoglycoside phosphotransferase from Tn5; aph(3')-II (or nptII); confers resistance to neomycin, kanamycin, and G418 (Geneticin®)
   3022..3174    +  CDS            ble (fragment): BLE_KLEPN - Experimental evidence at protein level: Swiss-Prot protein existence level 1. Binding protein with a strong affinity to the bleomycin family of antibiotics. Binds to CL990; an antimitotic-antibiotic compound. From Klebsiella pneumoniae.
   3233..3280    +  polyA_signal   HSV TK poly(A) signal: herpes simplex virus thymidine kinase polyadenylation signal (Cole and Stacy, 1985)
   3371..3387    -  polyA_signal   bGH poly(A) signal (fragment): bovine growth hormone polyadenylation signal
   3609..4197    +  rep_origin     ori: high-copy-number ColE1/pMB1/pBR322/pUC origin of replication
   4312..4371    +  enhancer       CMV enhancer (fragment): human cytomegalovirus immediate early enhancer
