[The description below was written by a language model from this plasmid's Addgene catalogue record and pLannotate feature annotations shown in this document.]
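Description:
pAG504-frFAST is a 4,371 nt mammalian expression plasmid that drives production of frFAST, a synthetic far-red-emitting variant of the FAST chemogenetic reporter. The catalogue lists the backbone as pIRES, although no IRES element appears in the annotated feature table. The layout instead resembles a compact CMV-driven vector with a dual-purpose kanamycin/neomycin cassette. It is maintained at high copy in E. coli through a ColE1/pUC-type origin and also carries an f1 phage origin. A single Tn5 aminoglycoside phosphotransferase gene (NeoR/KanR) sits downstream of both the bacterial bla promoter and the SV40 enhancer/early promoter, and is terminated by the HSV TK polyadenylation signal. This arrangement gives kanamycin resistance in bacteria and G418 selection in mammalian cells. The short ble and bGH poly(A) fragments flagged nearby appear to be partial matches rather than functional units.

The expression cassette consists of the human CMV immediate early enhancer and promoter, a remnant of a multiple cloning site, the reporter coding sequence and an SV40 polyadenylation signal. The annotation software labels the coding sequence Y-FAST, the tag derived from photoactive yellow protein from which FAST variants are engineered, and this corresponds to the frFAST insert named in the record. A partial Myc epitope match follows the reporter, suggesting a C-terminal tag for immunodetection. FAST-type proteins are not fluorescent on their own but become so on binding a cell-permeant fluorogen added to the sample, so labelling depends on supplying that fluorogen. No targeting sequence or fusion partner is annotated. The plasmid is intended for expressing frFAST in mammalian cells, in the context of far-red imaging work in cells and in vivo.
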