Addgene plasmid #160055: pAG504-frFAST
Purpose: Expresses frFAST in mammalian cells
Depositing lab: Arnaud Gautier. Depositing organization: Sorbonne Université. Publication: A Far-Red Emitting Fluorescent Chemogenetic Reporter for In Vivo Molecular Imaging. Li C, Tebo AG, Thauvin M, Plamont MA, Volovitch M, Morin X, Vriz S, Gautier A. Angew Chem Int Ed Engl. 2020 Jun 22. doi: 10.1002/anie.202006576. PubMed 32568417.
Backbone
  Vector backbone: pIRES
  Vector type: Mammalian Expression
  Selectable markers: Neomycin (select with G418)
Growth in bacteria
  Bacterial resistance: Kanamycin, 50 μg/mL
  Growth temperature: 37°C
  Growth strain: DH5alpha
  Copy number: High Copy
Gene/Insert
  Gene/Insert name: frFAST
  Species: Synthetic
Terms and licenses: Academic/Nonprofit Terms; Industry Terms: Not Available to Industry
How to cite: pAG504-frFAST was a gift from Arnaud Gautier (Addgene plasmid # 160055 ; http://n2t.net/addgene:160055 ; RRID:Addgene_160055)
