>Addgene plasmid #160055 | pAG504-frFAST | depositor partial sequence | sequence record 310029 | frFAST
ATGGAGCATGTTGCCTTTGGCAGTGAGGACATCGAGAACACTTTGGCCAAAATGGACGACGGACAACTGG
ATGGGTTGGCCTTTGGCGCAATTCAGCTCGATGGTGACGGGAATATCCTGCAGTACAATGCTGCTGAAGG
AGACATCACAGGCAGAGATCCCAAACAGGTGATTGGGAAGAACTTATTCAAGGATGTTGCACCTGGAACG
GTTTCCTCCGGGTTTTACGGCAAATTCAAGGAAGGCGTAGCGTCAGGGAATCTGAACACCATGTTCGAAT
GGATGATACCGACAAGCAGGGGACCAACTAAGGTCAAGATACACATGAAGAAAGCCCTTTCCGGTGACAG
CTATTGGGTCTTTGTGAAACGGGTG
